Addgene plasmid #135424: pAAV-syn-jYCaMP1s
Purpose: Yellow protein calcium sensor expressed under human Synapsin1 promoter, for AAV production or direct transfection, slow variant
Depositing lab: Kaspar Podgorski. Depositing organization: HHMI, Janelia Research Campus. Publication: jYCaMP: an optimized calcium indicator for two-photon imaging at fiber laser wavelengths. Mohr MA, Bushey D, Aggarwal A, Marvin JS, Kim JJ, Marquez EJ, Liang Y, Patel R, Macklin JJ, Lee CY, Tsang A, Tsegaye G, Ahrens AM, Chen JL, Kim DS, Wong AM, Looger LL, Schreiter ER, Podgorski K. Nat Methods. 2020 May 25. pii: 10.1038/s41592-020-0835-7. doi: 10.1038/s41592-020-0835-7. PubMed 32451475.
Backbone
  Vector backbone: pAAV
  Vector type: Mammalian Expression, AAV
Growth in bacteria
  Bacterial resistance: Ampicillin, 100 μg/mL
  Growth temperature: 37°C
  Growth strain: NEB Stable
  Copy number: High Copy
Gene/Insert
  Gene/Insert name: jYCaMP1s
  Species: Synthetic
  Promoter: hSyn
  Cloning method: Gibson Cloning
  Sequencing primers: 5′ actagtCTCGAGGATATCgccac; 3′ tcgatAAGCTTGATATCTTTGTACACCTTACTT
Resource information
  A portion of this plasmid was derived from a plasmid made by: GENIE Project, Janelia Research Campus
Terms and licenses: Academic/Nonprofit Terms; Industry Terms: Not Available to Industry
How to cite: pAAV-syn-jYCaMP1s was a gift from Kaspar Podgorski (Addgene plasmid # 135424 ; http://n2t.net/addgene:135424 ; RRID:Addgene_135424) For viral preps, please replace (Addgene plasmid # 135424) in the above sentence with: (Addgene viral prep # 135424-AAV1)
