[The description below was written by a language model from this plasmid's Addgene catalogue record, the feature table of its GenBank file and pLannotate feature annotations shown in this document.]
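Description:
pAAV-syn-jYCaMP1s is an AAV transfer plasmid that also serves as a mammalian expression vector. It carries a neuron-targeted expression cassette for jYCaMP1s, the slow-kinetics variant of a yellow genetically encoded calcium indicator. The cassette is flanked by two AAV inverted terminal repeats (annotated as AAV2 ITRs in the sequencing-based table), which are the cis elements needed for replication and packaging of the intervening DNA into AAV particles. In bacteria the plasmid is maintained through a high-copy ColE1/pUC-type origin and selected with ampicillin via the bla gene. An f1 phage origin is also present.

Between the ITRs, the human synapsin I promoter confers neuron-specific expression of a Kozak-initiated synthetic sensor coding sequence. This is followed by a WPRE, which enhances transcript stability and expression, and an SV40 polyadenylation signal. The depositor's map labels the open reading frame with the parental jGCaMP7 name and marks the substitutions that convert its GFP moiety to a yellow fluorophore. These include the chromophore change T65G, the pi-stacking V203Y mutation, further YFP-, Citrine- and Venus-derived residues, and a nearby "rescue" mutation. The map also marks positions that distinguish the slow and fast sensor variants. Automated annotation calls the same region a GCaMP6f-like fragment, reflecting shared ancestry.

The two sequence records differ in length (5,663 versus 5,405 nt) and in the orientation of the backbone elements relative to the cassette. The sequenced version detects only partial ITRs, so ITR integrity cannot be judged from the tables alone. According to the record, the construct is intended for AAV production or direct transfection, and the associated publication describes the sensor as optimised for two-photon calcium imaging at fiber laser wavelengths.
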