LOCUS       Exported 5663 bp ds-DNA circular SYN 30-OCT-2019
DEFINITION  synthetic circular DNA
ACCESSION   .
VERSION     .
KEYWORDS    .
SOURCE      synthetic DNA construct
  ORGANISM  synthetic DNA construct
REFERENCE   1 (bases 1 to 5663)
  AUTHORS   Manuel Mohr
  TITLE     Direct Submission
  JOURNAL   Exported Wednesday, Oct 30, 2019 from SnapGene 5.0.1
            https://www.snapgene.com
FEATURES             Location/Qualifiers
     source          1..5663
                     /organism="synthetic DNA construct"
                     /mol_type="other DNA"
     misc_feature    56..222
                     /label=ITR
                     /note="ITR"
     misc_feature    239..244
                     /label=BglII
                     /note="BglII"
     promoter        266..713
                     /label=hSyn promoter
                     /note="human synapsin I promoter; confers neuron-specific
                     expression (Kugler et al., 2003)"
     CDS             770..2019
                     /codon_start=1
                     /product="improved fluorescent protein-based calcium sensor
                     "
                     /label=jGCaMP7f
                     /translation="MVDSSRRKWNKTGHAVRAIGRLSSLENVYITADKQKNGIKANFKI
                     RHNIEDGGVQLAYHYQQNTPIGDGPVLLPDNHYLSYQPVLSKDPNEKRDHMVLLEFVTA
                     AGITLGMDELYKGGTGGSMVSKGEELFTGVVPILVELDGDVNGHKFSVSGEGEGDATYG
                     KLTLKLICTTGKLPVPWPTLVTTLGYGLQCFARYPDHMKQHDFFKSAMPEGYVQERTIF
                     FKDDGNYKTRAEVKFEGDTLVNRIELKGIDFKEDGNILGHKLEYNLPDQLTEEQIAEFK
                     ELFSLFDKDGDGTITTKELGTVMRSLGQNPTEAELQDMINEVDADGDGTIDFPEFLTMM
                     ARKMKYTDSEEEIREAFRVFDKDGNGYISAAELRHVMTNLGEKLTDEEVDEMIREADID
                     GDGQVNYEEFVQMMTAK"
     regulatory      770..774
                     /regulatory_class="other"
                     /note="vertebrate consensus sequence for strong initiation
                     of translation (Kozak, 1987)"
     misc_difference 822..824
                     /label=difference between s and f
     misc_feature    861..863
                     /label=K65T (K153T, sf-mutation, actually M in Citrine)
     misc_feature    900..902
                     /label=difference between s and f
     misc_feature    1011..1013
                     /label=V115Y (V203Y, pi-stack muation for yel. Chromoph)
     misc_feature    1017..1019
                     /label=S117P (S205P,Kaspar's rexcue muatation)
     misc_feature    1020..1022
                     /label=K118V (K206V, close to rescue mutation)
     misc_feature    1275..1277
                     /label=F203L (F36L, maturation mutation in Venus)
     misc_feature    1332..1334
                     /label=T222G (T65G, yellow Chromophore mutation)
     misc_feature    1341..1343
                     /label=V225L (V68L, from Citrine seq, unknown effect)
     misc_feature    1353..1355
                     /label=S229A (S72A, yellow mutation, A in all YFPs)
     misc_feature    1416..1418
                     /label=I250V (I93V, unknown effect, V in all YFPs&sfGFP)
     misc_difference 1572..1574
                     /label=T302L (GCaMP7f mutation)
     misc_difference 1575..1577
                     /label=R303P (GCaMP7f mutation)
     misc_difference 1617..1618
                     /label=A317L (GCaMP7f mutation)
     misc_difference 1806..1808
                     /label=D380Y (GCaMP7s mutation)
     misc_difference 1809..1811
                     /label=difference between s and f
     misc_difference 1815..1817
                     /label=difference between s and f
     misc_difference 1842..1844
                     /label=difference between s and f
     misc_feature    2050..2638
                     /label=WPRE
                     /note="WPRE"
     misc_feature    2186..2206
                     /label=Mao 115r
                     /note="Mao 115r"
     CDS             complement(2521..2532)
                     /codon_start=1
                     /product="Factor Xa recognition and cleavage site"
                     /label=Factor Xa site
                     /translation="IEGR"
     primer_bind     complement(2641..2657)
                     /label=KS primer
                     /note="common sequencing primer, one of multiple similar
                     variants"
     polyA_signal    2687..2808
                     /label=SV40 poly(A) signal
                     /note="SV40 polyadenylation signal"
     misc_feature    2932..3098
                     /label=ITR
                     /note="ITR"
     primer_bind     complement(3118..3134)
                     /label=M13 fwd
                     /note="common sequencing primer, one of multiple similar
                     variants"
     rep_origin      3276..3731
                     /direction=RIGHT
                     /label=f1 ori
                     /note="f1 bacteriophage origin of replication; arrow
                     indicates direction of (+) strand synthesis"
     promoter        3757..3861
                     /gene="bla"
                     /label=AmpR promoter
     CDS             3862..4722
                     /codon_start=1
                     /gene="bla"
                     /product="beta-lactamase"
                     /label=AmpR
                     /note="confers resistance to ampicillin, carbenicillin, and
                     related antibiotics"
                     /translation="MSIQHFRVALIPFFAAFCLPVFAHPETLVKVKDAEDQLGARVGYI
                     ELDLNSGKILESFRPEERFPMMSTFKVLLCGAVLSRIDAGQEQLGRRIHYSQNDLVEYS
                     PVTEKHLTDGMTVRELCSAAITMSDNTAANLLLTTIGGPKELTAFLHNMGDHVTRLDRW
                     EPELNEAIPNDERDTTMPVAMATTLRKLLTGELLTLASRQQLIDWMEADKVAGPLLRSA
                     LPAGWFIADKSGAGERGSRGIIAALGPDGKPSRIVVIYTTGSQATMDERNRQIAEIGAS
                     LIKHW"
     rep_origin      4893..5481
                     /direction=RIGHT
                     /label=ori
                     /note="high-copy-number ColE1/pMB1/pBR322/pUC origin of
                     replication"
ORIGIN
        1 gcgcccaata cgcaaaccgc ctctccccgc gcgttggccg attcattaat gcagctgcgc
       61 gctcgctcgc tcactgaggc cgcccgggca aagcccgggc gtcgggcgac ctttggtcgc
      121 ccggcctcag tgagcgagcg agcgcgcaga gagggagtgg ccaactccat cactaggggt
      181 tccttgtagt taatgattaa cccgccatgc tacttatcta cgtagccatg ctctaggaag
      241 atctctgcag agggccctgc gtatgagtgc aagtgggttt taggaccagg atgaggcggg
      301 gtgggggtgc ctacctgacg accgaccccg acccactgga caagcaccca acccccattc
      361 cccaaattgc gcatccccta tcagagaggg ggaggggaaa caggatgcgg cgaggcgcgt
      421 gcgcactgcc agcttcagca ccgcggacag tgccttcgcc cccgcctggc ggcgcgcgcc
      481 accgccgcct cagcactgaa ggcgcgctga cgtcactcgc cggtcccccg caaactcccc
      541 ttcccggcca ccttggtcgc gtccgcgccg ccgccggccc agccggaccg caccacgcga
      601 ggcgcgagat aggggggcac gggcgcgacc atctgcgctg cggcgccggc gactcagcgc
      661 tgcctcagtc tgcggtgggc agcggaggag tcgtgtcgtg cctgagagcg cagtcgaatt
      721 caagctgcta gcaaggatcc gaattcacta gtctcgagga tatcgccacc atggtcgact
      781 catcacgtcg taagtggaat aagacaggtc acgcagtcag agctataggt cggctgagct
      841 cactcgagaa cgtctatatc accgccgaca agcagaagaa cggcatcaag gcgaacttca
      901 agatccgcca caacatcgag gacggcggcg tgcagctcgc ctaccactac cagcagaaca
      961 cccccatcgg cgacggcccc gtgctgctgc ccgacaacca ctacctgagc taccagcccg
     1021 tgctttcgaa agaccccaac gagaagcgcg atcacatggt cctgctggag ttcgtgaccg
     1081 ccgccgggat cactctcggc atggacgagc tgtacaaggg cggtaccgga gggagcatgg
     1141 tgagcaaggg cgaggagctg ttcaccgggg tggtgcccat cctggtcgag ctggacggcg
     1201 acgtaaacgg ccacaagttc agcgtgtccg gcgagggtga gggcgatgcc acctacggca
     1261 agctgaccct gaagctgatc tgcaccaccg gcaagctgcc cgtgccctgg cccaccctcg
     1321 tgaccaccct gggctacggc ctgcagtgct tcgcccgcta ccccgaccac atgaagcagc
     1381 acgacttctt caagtccgcc atgcccgaag gctacgtgca ggagcgcacc atcttcttca
     1441 aggacgacgg caactacaag acccgcgccg aggtgaagtt cgagggcgac accctggtga
     1501 accgcatcga gcttaagggc atcgacttca aggaggacgg caacatcctg gggcacaagc
     1561 tggagtacaa cctgccggac caactgactg aagagcagat cgcagaattt aaagagctgt
     1621 tctccctatt tgacaaggac ggggatggga caataacaac caaggagctg gggacggtga
     1681 tgcggtctct ggggcagaac cccacagaag cagagctgca ggacatgatc aatgaagtag
     1741 atgccgacgg tgacggcaca atcgacttcc ctgagttcct gacaatgatg gcaagaaaaa
     1801 tgaaatacac agacagtgaa gaagaaatta gagaagcgtt ccgtgtgttt gataaggatg
     1861 gcaatggcta catcagtgca gcagagcttc gccacgtgat gacaaacctt ggagagaagt
     1921 taacagatga agaggttgat gaaatgatca gggaagcaga catcgatggg gatggtcagg
     1981 taaactacga agagtttgta caaatgatga cagcgaagta aggtgtacaa agatatcaag
     2041 cttatcgata atcaacctct ggattacaaa atttgtgaaa gattgactgg tattcttaac
     2101 tatgttgctc cttttacgct atgtggatac gctgctttaa tgcctttgta tcatgctatt
     2161 gcttcccgta tggctttcat tttctcctcc ttgtataaat cctggttgct gtctctttat
     2221 gaggagttgt ggcccgttgt caggcaacgt ggcgtggtgt gcactgtgtt tgctgacgca
     2281 acccccactg gttggggcat tgccaccacc tgtcagctcc tttccgggac tttcgctttc
     2341 cccctcccta ttgccacggc ggaactcatc gccgcctgcc ttgcccgctg ctggacaggg
     2401 gctcggctgt tgggcactga caattccgtg gtgttgtcgg ggaaatcatc gtcctttcct
     2461 tggctgctcg cctgtgttgc cacctggatt ctgcgcggga cgtccttctg ctacgtccct
     2521 tcggccctca atccagcgga ccttccttcc cgcggcctgc tgccggctct gcggcctctt
     2581 ccgcgtcttc gccttcgccc tcagacgagt cggatctccc tttgggccgc ctccccgcat
     2641 cgataccgtc gacctcgacc cgggcggccg cttcgagcag acatgataag atacattgat
     2701 gagtttggac aaaccacaac tagaatgcag tgaaaaaaat gctttatttg tgaaatttgt
     2761 gatgctattg ctttatttgt aaccattata agctgcaata aacaagttaa caacaacaat
     2821 tgcattcatt ttatgtttca ggttcagggg gagatgtggg aggtttttta aagcaagtaa
     2881 aacctctaca aatgtggtaa aatcgataag gatcttccta gagcatggct acgtagataa
     2941 gtagcatggc gggttaatca ttaactacaa ggaaccccta gtgatggagt tggccactcc
     3001 ctctctgcgc gctcgctcgc tcactgaggc cgggcgacca aaggtcgccc gacgcccggg
     3061 ctttgcccgg gcggcctcag tgagcgagcg agcgcgcagc cttaattaac ctaattcact
     3121 ggccgtcgtt ttacaacgtc gtgactggga aaaccctggc gttacccaac ttaatcgcct
     3181 tgcagcacat ccccctttcg ccagctggcg taatagcgaa gaggcccgca ccgatcgccc
     3241 ttcccaacag ttgcgcagcc tgaatggcga atgggnnnnn nnnnnnnnnn nnnnnnnnnn
     3301 nnnnnnnnnn nnnnnnnnnn nnnnnnnnnn nnnnnnnnnn nnnnnnnnnn nnnnnnnnnn
     3361 nnnnnnnnnn nnnnnnnnnn nnnnnnnnnn nnnnnnnnnc nnnnnnnnnn nnnnnnnnnn
     3421 nnnnnnnnnn nnnnnnnnnn nnnnnnnnnn nnnnnnnnnn nnnnnnnnnn nnnnnnnnnn
     3481 nnnnnnnnnn nannnnnnnn nnnnnnnnnn nnnnnnnnnn nnnnnnnnnn nnnnnnnnnn
     3541 ncctttgacg ttggagtcca cgttctttaa tagtggactc ttgttccaaa ctggaacaac
     3601 actcaaccct atctcggtct attcttttga tttataaggg attttgccga tttcggccta
     3661 ttggttaaaa aatgagctga tttaacaaaa atttaacgcg aattttaaca aaatattaac
     3721 gcttacaatt taggtggcac ttttcgggga aatgtgcgcg gaacccctat ttgtttattt
     3781 ttctaaatac attcaaatat gtatccgctc atgagacaat aaccctgata aatgcttcaa
     3841 taatattgaa aaaggaagag tatgagtatt caacatttcc gtgtcgccct tattcccttt
     3901 tttgcggcat tttgccttcc tgtttttgct cacccagaaa cgctggtgaa agtaaaagat
     3961 gctgaagatc agttgggtgc acgagtgggt tacatcgaac tggatctcaa cagcggtaag
     4021 atccttgaga gttttcgccc cgaagaacgt tttccaatga tgagcacttt taaagttctg
     4081 ctatgtggcg cggtattatc ccgtattgac gccgggcaag agcaactcgg tcgccgcata
     4141 cactattctc agaatgactt ggttgagtac tcaccagtca cagaaaagca tcttacggat
     4201 ggcatgacag taagagaatt atgcagtgct gccataacca tgagtgataa cactgcggcc
     4261 aacttacttc tgacaacgat cggaggaccg aaggagctaa ccgctttttt gcacaacatg
     4321 ggggatcatg taactcgcct tgatcgttgg gaaccggagc tgaatgaagc cataccaaac
     4381 gacgagcgtg acaccacgat gcctgtagca atggcaacaa cgttgcgcaa actattaact
     4441 ggcgaactac ttactctagc ttcccggcaa caattaatag actggatgga ggcggataaa
     4501 gttgcaggac cacttctgcg ctcggccctt ccggctggct ggtttattgc tgataaatct
     4561 ggagccggtg agcgtgggtc tcgcggtatc attgcagcac tggggccaga tggtaagccc
     4621 tcccgtatcg tagttatcta cacgacgggg agtcaggcaa ctatggatga acgaaataga
     4681 cagatcgctg agataggtgc ctcactgatt aagcattggt aactgtcaga ccaagtttac
     4741 tcatatatac tttagattga tttaaaactt catttttaat ttaaaaggat ctaggtgaag
     4801 atcctttttg ataatctcat gaccaaaatc ccttaacgtg agttttcgtt ccactgagcg
     4861 tcagaccccg tagaaaagat caaaggatct tcttgagatc ctttttttct gcgcgtaatc
     4921 tgctgcttgc aaacaaaaaa accaccgcta ccagcggtgg tttgtttgcc ggatcaagag
     4981 ctaccaactc tttttccgaa ggtaactggc ttcagcagag cgcagatacc aaatactgtt
     5041 cttctagtgt agccgtagtt aggccaccac ttcaagaact ctgtagcacc gcctacatac
     5101 ctcgctctgc taatcctgtt accagtggct gctgccagtg gcgataagtc gtgtcttacc
     5161 gggttggact caagacgata gttaccggat aaggcgcagc ggtcgggctg aacggggggt
     5221 tcgtgcacac agcccagctt ggagcgaacg acctacaccg aactgagata cctacagcgt
     5281 gagctatgag aaagcgccac gcttcccgaa gggagaaagg cggacaggta tccggtaagc
     5341 ggcagggtcg gaacaggaga gcgcacgagg gagcttccag ggggaaacgc ctggtatctt
     5401 tatagtcctg tcgggtttcg ccacctctga cttgagcgtc gatttttgtg atgctcgtca
     5461 ggggggcgga gcctatggaa aaacgccagc aacgcggcct ttttacggtt cctggccttt
     5521 tgctggcctt ttgctcacat gttctttcct gcgttatccc ctgattctgt ggataaccgt
     5581 attaccgcct ttgagtgagc tgataccgct cgccgcagcc gaacgaccga gcgcagcgag
     5641 tcagtgagcg aggaagcgga aga
//
