Features (pLannotate 1.2.2; 14 found; start..end, strand, type, name):
    212..659     +  promoter       hSyn promoter: human synapsin I promoter; confers neuron-specific expression (Kügler et al., 2003)
    703..1965    +  CDS            GCaMP6f (fragment): improved fluorescent protein-based calcium sensor (Chen et al., 2013)
   1978..1996    +  misc_feature   MCS (fragment): pBluescript multiple cloning site
   1996..2584    +  misc_feature   WPRE: woodchuck hepatitis virus posttranscriptional regulatory element
   2585..2604    +  misc_feature   MCS (fragment): pBluescript multiple cloning site
   2633..2754    -  polyA_signal   SV40 poly(A) signal: SV40 polyadenylation signal
   2777..2845    -  CDS            large T antigen (fragment): large T antigen from SV40 (simian virus 40)
   2916..2964    +  repeat_region  AAV2 ITR (fragment): inverted terminal repeat of adeno-associated virus serotype 2 inverted
   3129..3717    -  rep_origin     ori: high-copy-number ColE1/pMB1/pBR322/pUC origin of replication
   3888..4748    -  CDS            AmpR: β-lactamase; bla; confers resistance to ampicillin, carbenicillin, and related antibiotics
   4749..4853    -  promoter       AmpR promoter: bla
   4906..5334    -  rep_origin     f1 ori (sequence partly withheld): f1 bacteriophage origin of replication; arrow indicates direction of (+) strand synthesis
   5339..3       -  CDS            lacZα (fragment) (across the origin): LacZα fragment of β-galactosidase; lacZ fragment
   5403..130     -  repeat_region  AAV2 ITR (fragment) (across the origin): inverted terminal repeat of adeno-associated virus serotype 2 inverted
>Addgene plasmid #135424 | pAAV-syn-jYCaMP1s | addgene full sequence | sequence record 267933 | Addgene NGS Result
CTGCGCGCTCGCTCGCTCACTGAGGCCGCCCGGGCAAAGCCCGGGCGTCGGGCGACCTTTGGTCGCCCGG
CCTCAGTGAGCGAGCGAGCGCGCAGAGAGGGAGTGGCCAACTCCATCACTAGGGGTTCCTTGTAGTTAAT
GATTAACCCGCCATGCTACTTATCTACGTAGCCATGCTCTAGGAAGATCTCTGCAGAGGGCCCTGCGTAT
GAGTGCAAGTGGGTTTTAGGACCAGGATGAGGCGGGGTGGGGGTGCCTACCTGACGACCGACCCCGACCC
ACTGGACAAGCACCCAACCCCCATTCCCCAAATTGCGCATCCCCTATCAGAGAGGGGGAGGGGAAACAGG
ATGCGGCGAGGCGCGTGCGCACTGCCAGCTTCAGCACCGCGGACAGTGCCTTCGCCCCCGCCTGGCGGCG
CGCGCCACCGCCGCCTCAGCACTGAAGGCGCGCTGACGTCACTCGCCGGTCCCCCGCAAACTCCCCTTCC
CGGCCACCTTGGTCGCGTCCGCGCCGCCGCCGGCCCAGCCGGACCGCACCACGCGAGGCGCGAGATAGGG
GGGCACGGGCGCGACCATCTGCGCTGCGGCGCCGGCGACTCAGCGCTGCCTCAGTCTGCGGTGGGCAGCG
GAGGAGTCGTGTCGTGCCTGAGAGCGCAGTCGAATTCAAGCTGCTAGCAAGGATCCGAATTCACTAGTCT
CGAGGATATCGCCACCATGGTCGACTCATCACGTCGTAAGTGGAATAAGACAGGTCACGCAGTCAGAGCT
ATAGGTCGGCTGAGCTCACTCGAGAACGTCTATATCACCGCCGACAAGCAGAAGAACGGCATCAAGGCGA
ACTTCAAGATCCGCCACAACATCGAGGACGGCGGCGTGCAGCTCGCCTACCACTACCAGCAGAACACCCC
CATCGGCGACGGCCCCGTGCTGCTGCCCGACAACCACTACCTGAGCTACCAGCCCGTGCTTTCGAAAGAC
CCCAACGAGAAGCGCGATCACATGGTCCTGCTGGAGTTCGTGACCGCCGCCGGGATCACTCTCGGCATGG
ACGAGCTGTACAAGGGCGGTACCGGAGGGAGCATGGTGAGCAAGGGCGAGGAGCTGTTCACCGGGGTGGT
GCCCATCCTGGTCGAGCTGGACGGCGACGTAAACGGCCACAAGTTCAGCGTGTCCGGCGAGGGTGAGGGC
GATGCCACCTACGGCAAGCTGACCCTGAAGCTGATCTGCACCACCGGCAAGCTGCCCGTGCCCTGGCCCA
CCCTCGTGACCACCCTGGGCTACGGCCTGCAGTGCTTCGCCCGCTACCCCGACCACATGAAGCAGCACGA
CTTCTTCAAGTCCGCCATGCCCGAAGGCTACGTGCAGGAGCGCACCATCTTCTTCAAGGACGACGGCAAC
TACAAGACCCGCGCCGAGGTGAAGTTCGAGGGCGACACCCTGGTGAACCGCATCGAGCTTAAGGGCATCG
ACTTCAAGGAGGACGGCAACATCCTGGGGCACAAGCTGGAGTACAACCTGCCGGACCAACTGACTGAAGA
GCAGATCGCAGAATTTAAAGAGCTGTTCTCCCTATTTGACAAGGACGGGGATGGGACAATAACAACCAAG
GAGCTGGGGACGGTGATGCGGTCTCTGGGGCAGAACCCCACAGAAGCAGAGCTGCAGGACATGATCAATG
AAGTAGATGCCGACGGTGACGGCACAATCGACTTCCCTGAGTTCCTGACAATGATGGCAAGAAAAATGAA
ATACACAGACAGTGAAGAAGAAATTAGAGAAGCGTTCCGTGTGTTTGATAAGGATGGCAATGGCTACATC
AGTGCAGCAGAGCTTCGCCACGTGATGACAAACCTTGGAGAGAAGTTAACAGATGAAGAGGTTGATGAAA
TGATCAGGGAAGCAGACATCGATGGGGATGGTCAGGTAAACTACGAAGAGTTTGTACAAATGATGACAGC
GAAGTAAGGTGTACAAAGATATCAAGCTTATCGATAATCAACCTCTGGATTACAAAATTTGTGAAAGATT
GACTGGTATTCTTAACTATGTTGCTCCTTTTACGCTATGTGGATACGCTGCTTTAATGCCTTTGTATCAT
GCTATTGCTTCCCGTATGGCTTTCATTTTCTCCTCCTTGTATAAATCCTGGTTGCTGTCTCTTTATGAGG
AGTTGTGGCCCGTTGTCAGGCAACGTGGCGTGGTGTGCACTGTGTTTGCTGACGCAACCCCCACTGGTTG
GGGCATTGCCACCACCTGTCAGCTCCTTTCCGGGACTTTCGCTTTCCCCCTCCCTATTGCCACGGCGGAA
CTCATCGCCGCCTGCCTTGCCCGCTGCTGGACAGGGGCTCGGCTGTTGGGCACTGACAATTCCGTGGTGT
TGTCGGGGAAATCATCGTCCTTTCCTTGGCTGCTCGCCTGTGTTGCCACCTGGATTCTGCGCGGGACGTC
CTTCTGCTACGTCCCTTCGGCCCTCAATCCAGCGGACCTTCCTTCCCGCGGCCTGCTGCCGGCTCTGCGG
CCTCTTCCGCGTCTTCGCCTTCGCCCTCAGACGAGTCGGATCTCCCTTTGGGCCGCCTCCCCGCATCGAT
ACCGTCGACCTCGACCCGGGCGGCCGCTTCGAGCAGACATGATAAGATACATTGATGAGTTTGGACAAAC
CACAACTAGAATGCAGTGAAAAAAATGCTTTATTTGTGAAATTTGTGATGCTATTGCTTTATTTGTAACC
ATTATAAGCTGCAATAAACAAGTTAACAACAACAATTGCATTCATTTTATGTTTCAGGTTCAGGGGGAGA
TGTGGGAGGTTTTTTAAAGCAAGTAAAACCTCTACAAATGTGGTAAAATCGATAAGGATCTTCCTAGAGC
ATGGCTACGTAGATAAGTAGCATGGCGGGTTAATCATTAACTACAAGGAACCCCTAGTGATGGAGTTGGC
CACTCCCTCTCTGCGCGCTCGCTCACTGACTCGCTGCGCTCGGTCGTTCGGCTGCGGCGAGCGGTATCAG
CTCACTCAAAGGCGGTAATACGGTTATCCACAGAATCAGGGGATAACGCAGGAAAGAACATGTGAGCAAA
AGGCCAGCAAAAGGCCAGGAACCGTAAAAAGGCCGCGTTGCTGGCGTTTTTCCATAGGCTCCGCCCCCCT
GACGAGCATCACAAAAATCGACGCTCAAGTCAGAGGTGGCGAAACCCGACAGGACTATAAAGATACCAGG
CGTTTCCCCCTGGAAGCTCCCTCGTGCGCTCTCCTGTTCCGACCCTGCCGCTTACCGGATACCTGTCCGC
CTTTCTCCCTTCGGGAAGCGTGGCGCTTTCTCATAGCTCACGCTGTAGGTATCTCAGTTCGGTGTAGGTC
GTTCGCTCCAAGCTGGGCTGTGTGCACGAACCCCCCGTTCAGCCCGACCGCTGCGCCTTATCCGGTAACT
ATCGTCTTGAGTCCAACCCGGTAAGACACGACTTATCGCCACTGGCAGCAGCCACTGGTAACAGGATTAG
CAGAGCGAGGTATGTAGGCGGTGCTACAGAGTTCTTGAAGTGGTGGCCTAACTACGGCTACACTAGAAGA
ACAGTATTTGGTATCTGCGCTCTGCTGAAGCCAGTTACCTTCGGAAAAAGAGTTGGTAGCTCTTGATCCG
GCAAACAAACCACCGCTGGTAGCGGTGGTTTTTTTGTTTGCAAGCAGCAGATTACGCGCAGAAAAAAAGG
ATCTCAAGAAGATCCTTTGATCTTTTCTACGGGGTCTGACGCTCAGTGGAACGAAAACTCACGTTAAGGG
ATTTTGGTCATGAGATTATCAAAAAGGATCTTCACCTAGATCCTTTTAAATTAAAAATGAAGTTTTAAAT
CAATCTAAAGTATATATGAGTAAACTTGGTCTGACAGTTACCAATGCTTAATCAGTGAGGCACCTATCTC
AGCGATCTGTCTATTTCGTTCATCCATAGTTGCCTGACTCCCCGTCGTGTAGATAACTACGATACGGGAG
GGCTTACCATCTGGCCCCAGTGCTGCAATGATACCGCGAGACCCACGCTCACCGGCTCCAGATTTATCAG
CAATAAACCAGCCAGCCGGAAGGGCCGAGCGCAGAAGTGGTCCTGCAACTTTATCCGCCTCCATCCAGTC
TATTAATTGTTGCCGGGAAGCTAGAGTAAGTAGTTCGCCAGTTAATAGTTTGCGCAACGTTGTTGCCATT
GCTACAGGCATCGTGGTGTCACGCTCGTCGTTTGGTATGGCTTCATTCAGCTCCGGTTCCCAACGATCAA
GGCGAGTTACATGATCCCCCATGTTGTGCAAAAAAGCGGTTAGCTCCTTCGGTCCTCCGATCGTTGTCAG
AAGTAAGTTGGCCGCAGTGTTATCACTCATGGTTATGGCAGCACTGCATAATTCTCTTACTGTCATGCCA
TCCGTAAGATGCTTTTCTGTGACTGGTGAGTACTCAACCAAGTCATTCTGAGAATAGTGTATGCGGCGAC
CGAGTTGCTCTTGCCCGGCGTCAATACGGGATAATACCGCGCCACATAGCAGAACTTTAAAAGTGCTCAT
CATTGGAAAACGTTCTTCGGGGCGAAAACTCTCAAGGATCTTACCGCTGTTGAGATCCAGTTCGATGTAA
CCCACTCGTGCACCCAACTGATCTTCAGCATCTTTTACTTTCACCAGCGTTTCTGGGTGAGCAAAAACAG
GAAGGCAAAATGCCGCAAAAAAGGGAATAAGGGCGACACGGAAATGTTGAATACTCATACTCTTCCTTTT
TCAATATTATTGAAGCATTTATCAGGGTTATTGTCTCATGAGCGGATACATATTTGAATGTATTTAGAAA
AATAAACAAATAGGGGTTCCGCGCACATTTCCCCGAAAAGTGCCACCTAAATTGTAAGCGTTAATATTTT
GTTAAAATTCGCGTTAAATTTTTGTTAAATCAGCTCATTTTTTAACCAATAGGCCGAAATCGGCAAAATC
CCTTATAAATCAAAAGAATAGACCGAGATAGGGTTGAGTGTTGTTCCAGTTTGGAACAAGAGTCCACTAT
TAAAGAACGTGGACTCCAACGTCAAAGG
[49 nt withheld, positions 5069-5117]
T
[91 nt withheld, positions 5119-5209]
G
[124 nt withheld, positions 5211-5334]
CCCATTCGCCATTCAGGCTGCGCAACTGTTGGGAAGGGCGATCGGTGCGGGCCTCTTCGCTATTACGCCA
G
